LOCUS       Exported 6388 bp ds-DNA circular SYN 13-MAY-2021
DEFINITION  AtDeadCAS9 D10A H840A module CDS1.
ACCESSION   .
VERSION     .
KEYWORDS    pORFE0003
SOURCE      synthetic DNA construct
  ORGANISM  synthetic DNA construct
REFERENCE   1 (bases 1 to 6388)
  TITLE     Chevalier Lab plasmids
REFERENCE   2 (bases 1 to 6388)
  AUTHORS   .
  TITLE     Direct Submission
  JOURNAL   Exported May 13, 2021 from SnapGene Server 1.1.58
            http://www.snapgene.com
FEATURES             Location/Qualifiers
     source          1..6388
                     /organism="synthetic DNA construct"
                     /mol_type="other DNA"
     CDS             2064..2084
                     /codon_start=1
                     /product="nuclear localization signal of SV40 (simian virus
                     40) large T antigen"
                     /label=SV40 NLS
                     /translation="PKKKRKV"
     primer_bind     complement(2127..2145)
                     /label=pBRforEco
                     /note="pBR322 vectors, upsteam of EcoRI site, forward
                     primer"
     promoter        2213..2317
                     /gene="bla"
                     /label=AmpR promoter
     CDS             2537..3328
                     /codon_start=1
                     /gene="aadA"
                     /product="aminoglycoside adenylyltransferase (Murphy,
                     1985)"
                     /label=SmR
                     /note="confers resistance to spectinomycin and
                     streptomycin"
                     /translation="MREAVIAEVSTQLSEVVGVIERHLEPTLLAVHLYGSAVDGGLKPH
                     SDIDLLVTVTVRLDETTRRALINDLLETSASPGESEILRAVEVTIVVHDDIIPWRYPAK
                     RELQFGEWQRNDILAGIFEPATIDIDLAILLTKAREHSVALVGPAAEELFDPVPEQDLF
                     EALNETLTLWNSPPDWAGDERNVVLTLSRIWYSAVTGKIAPKDVAADWAMERLPAQYQP
                     VILEARQAYLGQEEDRLASRADQLEEFVHYVKGEITKVVGK"
     rep_origin      3499..4087
                     /direction=RIGHT
                     /label=ori
                     /note="high-copy-number ColE1/pMB1/pBR322/pUC origin of
                     replication"
     primer_bind     3988..4007
                     /label=pBR322ori-F
                     /note="pBR322 origin, forward primer"
     primer_bind     4241..4258
                     /label=L4440
                     /note="L4440 vector, forward primer"
     CDS             4336..2051
                     /codon_start=1
                     /product="catalytically dead mutant of the Cas9
                     endonuclease from the Streptococcus pyogenes Type II
                     CRISPR/Cas system"
                     /label=dCas9
                     /note="RNA-guided DNA-binding protein that lacks
                     endonuclease activity due to the D10A mutation in the RuvC
                     catalytic domain and the H840A mutation in the HNH
                     catalytic domain"
                     /translation="MDKKYSIGLAIGTNSVGWAVITDEYKVPSKKFKVLGNTDRHSIKK
                     NLIGALLFDSGETAEATRLKRTARRRYTRRKNRICYLQEIFSNEMAKVDDSFFHRLEES
                     FLVEEDKKHERHPIFGNIVDEVAYHEKYPTIYHLRKKLVDSTDKADLRLIYLALAHMIK
                     FRGHFLIEGDLNPDNSDVDKLFIQLVQTYNQLFEENPINASGVDAKAILSARLSKSRRL
                     ENLIAQLPGEKKNGLFGNLIALSLGLTPNFKSNFDLAEDAKLQLSKDTYDDDLDNLLAQ
                     IGDQYADLFLAAKNLSDAILLSDILRVNTEITKAPLSASMIKRYDEHHQDLTLLKALVR
                     QQLPEKYKEIFFDQSKNGYAGYIDGGASQEEFYKFIKPILEKMDGTEELLVKLNREDLL
                     RKQRTFDNGSIPHQIHLGELHAILRRQEDFYPFLKDNREKIEKILTFRIPYYVGPLARG
                     NSRFAWMTRKSEETITPWNFEEVVDKGASAQSFIERMTNFDKNLPNEKVLPKHSLLYEY
                     FTVYNELTKVKYVTEGMRKPAFLSGEQKKAIVDLLFKTNRKVTVKQLKEDYFKKIECFD
                     SVEISGVEDRFNASLGTYHDLLKIIKDKDFLDNEENEDILEDIVLTLTLFEDREMIEER
                     LKTYAHLFDDKVMKQLKRRRYTGWGRLSRKLINGIRDKQSGKTILDFLKSDGFANRNFM
                     QLIHDDSLTFKEDIQKAQVSGQGDSLHEHIANLAGSPAIKKGILQTVKVVDELVKVMGR
                     HKPENIVIEMARENQTTQKGQKNSRERMKRIEEGIKELGSQILKEHPVENTQLQNEKLY
                     LYYLQNGRDMYVDQELDINRLSDYDVDAIVPQSFLKDDSIDNKVLTRSDKNRGKSDNVP
                     SEEVVKKMKNYWRQLLNAKLITQRKFDNLTKAERGGLSELDKAGFIKRQLVETRQITKH
                     VAQILDSRMNTKYDENDKLIREVKVITLKSKLVSDFRKDFQFYKVREINNYHHAHDAYL
                     NAVVGTALIKKYPKLESEFVYGDYKVYDVRKMIAKSEQEIGKATAKYFFYSNIMNFFKT
                     EITLANGEIRKRPLIETNGETGEIVWDKGRDFATVRKVLSMPQVNIVKKTEVQTGGFSK
                     ESILPKRNSDKLIARKKDWDPKKYGGFDSPTVAYSVLVVAKVEKGKSKKLKSVKELLGI
                     TIMERSSFEKNPIDFLEAKGYKEVKKDLIIKLPKYSLFELENGRKRMLASAGELQKGNE
                     LALPSKYVNFLYLASHYEKLKGSPEDNEQKQLFVEQHKHYLDEIIEQISEFSKRVILAD
                     ANLDKVLSAYNKHRDKPIREQAENIIHLFTLTNLGAPAAFKYFDTTIDRKRYTSTKEVL
                     DATLIHQSITGLYETRIDLSQLGGD"
ORIGIN
        1 ctgatggatt cgctaacaga aacttcatgc agctcatcca cgatgattct ctcaccttta
       61 aagaggatat ccagaaggct caggtttcag gacagggtga tagtctccat gagcatatcg
      121 ctaacctcgc tggatctcct gcaatcaaga agggaatcct ccagactgtg aaggttgtgg
      181 atgagttggt gaaggtgatg ggaaggcata agcctgagaa catcgtgatc gaaatggcta
      241 gagagaacca gaccactcag aagggacaga agaactctag ggaaaggatg aagaggatcg
      301 aggaaggtat caaagagctt ggatctcaga tcctcaaaga gcaccctgtt gagaacactc
      361 agctccagaa tgagaagctc tacctctact acctccagaa cggaagggat atgtatgtgg
      421 atcaagagtt ggatatcaac aggctctctg attacgatgt tgatgctatc gtgccacagt
      481 cattcttgaa ggatgattct atcgataaca aggtgctcac caggtctgat aagaacaggg
      541 gtaagagtga taacgtgcca agtgaagagg ttgtgaagaa aatgaagaac tattggaggc
      601 agctcctcaa cgctaagctc atcactcaga gaaagttcga taacttgact aaggctgaga
      661 ggggaggact ctctgaattg gataaggcag gattcatcaa gaggcagctt gtggaaacca
      721 ggcagatcac taagcacgtt gcacagatcc tcgattctag gatgaacacc aagtacgatg
      781 agaacgataa gttgatcagg gaagtgaagg ttatcaccct caagtcaaag ctcgtgtctg
      841 atttcagaaa ggatttccaa ttctacaagg tgagggaaat caacaactac caccacgctc
      901 acgatgctta ccttaacgct gttgttggaa ccgctctcat caagaagtat cctaagctcg
      961 agtcagagtt cgtgtacggt gattacaagg tgtacgatgt gaggaagatg atcgctaagt
     1021 ctgagcaaga gatcggaaag gctaccgcta agtatttctt ctactctaac atcatgaatt
     1081 tcttcaagac cgagattacc ctcgctaacg gtgagatcag aaagaggcca ctcatcgaga
     1141 caaacggtga aacaggtgag atcgtgtggg ataagggaag ggatttcgct accgttagaa
     1201 aggtgctctc tatgccacag gtgaacatcg ttaagaaaac cgaggtgcag accggtggat
     1261 tctctaaaga gtctatcctc cctaagagga actctgataa gctcattgct aggaagaagg
     1321 attgggaccc taagaaatac ggtggtttcg attctcctac cgtggcttac tctgttctcg
     1381 ttgtggctaa ggttgagaag ggaaagagta agaagctcaa gtctgttaag gaacttctcg
     1441 gaatcactat catggaaagg tcatctttcg agaagaaccc aatcgatttc ctcgaggcta
     1501 agggatacaa agaggttaag aaggatctca tcatcaagct cccaaagtac tcactcttcg
     1561 aactcgagaa cggtagaaag aggatgctcg cttctgctgg tgagcttcaa aagggaaacg
     1621 agcttgctct cccatctaag tacgttaact ttctttacct cgcttctcac tacgagaagt
     1681 tgaagggatc tccagaagat aacgagcaga agcaactttt cgttgagcag cacaagcact
     1741 acttggatga gatcatcgag cagatctctg agttctctaa aagggtgatc ctcgctgatg
     1801 caaacctcga taaggtgttg tctgcttaca acaagcacag agataagcct atcagggaac
     1861 aggcagagaa catcatccat ctcttcaccc ttaccaacct cggtgctcct gctgctttca
     1921 agtacttcga tacaaccatc gataggaaga gatacacctc taccaaagaa gtgctcgatg
     1981 ctaccctcat ccatcagtct atcactggac tctacgagac taggatcgat ctctcacagc
     2041 tcggtggtga ttcaagggct gatcctaaga agaagaggaa ggtttgagct ttgagaccac
     2101 gaagtggctc ttcagtggac gaaagggcct cgtgatacgc ctatttttat aggttaatgt
     2161 catgataata atggtttctt agacgtcagg tggcactttt cggggaaatg tgcgcggaac
     2221 ccctatttgt ttatttttct aaatacattc aaatatgtat ccgctcatga gacaataacc
     2281 ctgataaatg cttcaataat attgaaaaag gaagagtatg cgctcacgca actggtccag
     2341 aaccttgacc gaacgcagcg gtggtaacgg cgcagtggcg gttttcatgg cttgttatga
     2401 ctgttttttt ggggtacagt ctatgcctcg ggcatccaag cagcaagcgc gttacgccgt
     2461 gggtcgatgt ttgatgttat ggagcagcaa cgatgttacg cagcagggca gtcgccctaa
     2521 aacaaagtta aacatcatga gggaagcggt gatcgccgaa gtatcgactc aactatcaga
     2581 ggtagttggc gtcatcgagc gccatctcga accgacgttg ctggccgtac atttgtacgg
     2641 ctccgcagtg gatggcggcc tgaagccaca cagcgatatt gatttgctgg ttacggtgac
     2701 cgtaaggctt gatgaaacaa cgcggcgagc tttgatcaac gaccttttgg aaacttcggc
     2761 ttcccctgga gagagcgaga ttctccgcgc tgtagaagtc accattgttg tgcacgacga
     2821 catcattccg tggcgttatc cagctaagcg cgaactgcaa tttggagaat ggcagcgcaa
     2881 tgacattctt gcaggtatct tcgagccagc cacgatcgac attgatctgg ctatcttgct
     2941 gacaaaagca agagaacata gcgttgcctt ggtaggtcca gcggcggagg aactctttga
     3001 tccggttcct gaacaggatc tatttgaggc gctaaatgaa accttaacgc tatggaactc
     3061 gccgcccgac tgggctggcg atgagcgaaa tgtagtgctt acgttgtccc gcatttggta
     3121 cagcgcagta accggcaaaa tcgcgccgaa ggatgtcgct gccgactggg caatggagcg
     3181 cctgccggcc cagtatcagc ccgtcatact tgaagctaga caggcttatc ttggacaaga
     3241 agaagatcgc ttggcctcgc gcgcagatca gttggaagaa tttgtccatt acgtaaaagg
     3301 cgagatcacc aaggtagtcg gcaaataact gtcagaccaa gtttactcat atatacttta
     3361 gattgattta aaacttcatt tttaatttaa aaggatctag gtgaagatcc tttttgataa
     3421 tctcatgacc aaaatccctt aacgtgagtt ttcgttccac tgagcgtcag accccgtaga
     3481 aaagatcaaa ggatcttctt gagatccttt ttttctgcgc gtaatctgct gcttgcaaac
     3541 aaaaaaacca ccgctaccag cggtggtttg tttgccggat caagagctac caactctttt
     3601 tccgaaggta actggcttca gcagagcgca gataccaaat actgtccttc tagtgtagcc
     3661 gtagttaggc caccacttca agaactctgt agcaccgcct acatacctcg ctctgctaat
     3721 cctgttacca gtggctgctg ccagtggcga taagtcgtgt cttaccgggt tggactcaag
     3781 acgatagtta ccggataagg cgcagcggtc gggctgaacg gggggttcgt gcacacagcc
     3841 cagcttggag cgaacgacct acaccgaact gagataccta cagcgtgagc tatgagaaag
     3901 cgccacgctt cccgaaggga gaaaggcgga caggtatccg gtaagcggca gggtcggaac
     3961 aggagagcgc acgagggagc ttccaggggg aaacgcctgg tatctttata gtcctgtcgg
     4021 gtttcgccac ctctgacttg agcgtcgatt tttgtgatgc tcgtcagggg ggcggagcct
     4081 atggaaaaac gccagcaacg cggccttttt acggttcctg gccttttgct ggccttttgc
     4141 tcacatgttc tttcctgcgt tatcccctga ttctgtggat aaccgtatta ccgcctttga
     4201 gtgagctgat accgctcgcc gcagccgaac gaccgagcgc agcgagtcag tgagcgagga
     4261 agcggaagag cgcccaatac gcaaaccgcc tctccccgcg cgttggccga ttcattaatc
     4321 actctgtggt ctcaaatgga taagaagtac tctatcggac tcgctatcgg aactaactct
     4381 gtgggatggg ctgtgatcac cgatgagtac aaggtgccat ctaagaagtt caaggttctc
     4441 ggaaacaccg ataggcactc tatcaagaaa aaccttatcg gtgctctcct cttcgattct
     4501 ggtgaaactg ctgaggctac cagactcaag agaaccgcta gaagaaggta caccagaaga
     4561 aagaacagga tctgctacct ccaagagatc ttctctaacg agatggctaa agtggatgat
     4621 tcattcttcc acaggctcga agagtcattc ctcgtggaag aagataagaa gcacgagagg
     4681 caccctatct tcggaaacat cgttgatgag gtggcatacc acgagaagta ccctactatc
     4741 taccacctca gaaagaagct cgttgattct actgataagg ctgatctcag gctcatctac
     4801 ctcgctctcg ctcacatgat caagttcaga ggacacttcc tcatcgaggg tgatctcaac
     4861 cctgataact ctgatgtgga taagttgttc atccagctcg tgcagaccta caaccagctt
     4921 ttcgaagaga accctatcaa cgcttcaggt gtggatgcta aggctatcct ctctgctagg
     4981 ctctctaagt caagaaggct tgagaacctc attgctcagc tccctggtga gaagaagaac
     5041 ggacttttcg gaaacttgat cgctctctct ctcggactca cccctaactt caagtctaac
     5101 ttcgatctcg ctgaggatgc aaagctccag ctctcaaagg atacctacga tgatgatctc
     5161 gataacctcc tcgctcagat cggagatcag tacgctgatt tgttcctcgc tgctaagaac
     5221 ctctctgatg ctatcctcct cagtgatatc ctcagagtga acaccgagat caccaaggct
     5281 ccactctcag cttctatgat caagagatac gatgagcacc accaggatct cacacttctc
     5341 aaggctcttg ttagacagca gctcccagag aagtacaaag agattttctt cgatcagtct
     5401 aagaacggat acgctggtta catcgatggt ggtgcatctc aagaagagtt ctacaagttc
     5461 atcaagccta tcctcgagaa gatggatgga accgaggaac tcctcgtgaa gctcaataga
     5521 gaggatcttc tcagaaagca gaggaccttc gataacggat ctatccctca tcagatccac
     5581 ctcggagagt tgcacgctat ccttagaagg caagaggatt tctacccatt cctcaaggat
     5641 aacagggaaa agattgagaa gattctcacc ttcagaatcc cttactacgt gggacctctc
     5701 gctagaggaa actcaagatt cgcttggatg accagaaagt ctgaggaaac catcacccct
     5761 tggaacttcg aagaggtggt ggataagggt gctagtgctc agtctttcat cgagaggatg
     5821 accaacttcg ataagaacct tccaaacgag aaggtgctcc ctaagcactc tttgctctac
     5881 gagtacttca ccgtgtacaa cgagttgacc aaggttaagt acgtgaccga gggaatgagg
     5941 aagcctgctt ttttgtcagg tgagcaaaag aaggctatcg ttgatctctt gttcaagacc
     6001 aacagaaagg tgaccgtgaa gcagctcaaa gaggattact tcaagaaaat cgagtgcttc
     6061 gattcagttg agatttctgg tgttgaggat aggttcaacg catctctcgg aacctaccac
     6121 gatctcctca agatcattaa ggataaggat ttcttggata acgaggaaaa cgaggatatc
     6181 ttggaggata tcgttcttac cctcaccctc tttgaagata gagagatgat tgaagaaagg
     6241 ctcaagacct acgctcatct cttcgatgat aaggtgatga agcagttgaa gagaagaaga
     6301 tacactggtt ggggaaggct ctcaagaaag ctcattaacg gaatcaggga taagcagtct
     6361 ggaaagacaa tccttgattt cctcaagt
//
