>Addgene plasmid #112072 | pORFE0003 | addgene full sequence | sequence record 217628 | Addgene NGS Result
ATGGATAAGAAGTACTCTATCGGACTCGCTATCGGAACTAACTCTGTGGGATGGGCTGTGATCACCGATG
AGTACAAGGTGCCATCTAAGAAGTTCAAGGTTCTCGGAAACACCGATAGGCACTCTATCAAGAAAAACCT
TATCGGTGCTCTCCTCTTCGATTCTGGTGAAACTGCTGAGGCTACCAGACTCAAGAGAACCGCTAGAAGA
AGGTACACCAGAAGAAAGAACAGGATCTGCTACCTCCAAGAGATCTTCTCTAACGAGATGGCTAAAGTGG
ATGATTCATTCTTCCACAGGCTCGAAGAGTCATTCCTCGTGGAAGAAGATAAGAAGCACGAGAGGCACCC
TATCTTCGGAAACATCGTTGATGAGGTGGCATACCACGAGAAGTACCCTACTATCTACCACCTCAGAAAG
AAGCTCGTTGATTCTACTGATAAGGCTGATCTCAGGCTCATCTACCTCGCTCTCGCTCACATGATCAAGT
TCAGAGGACACTTCCTCATCGAGGGTGATCTCAACCCTGATAACTCTGATGTGGATAAGTTGTTCATCCA
GCTCGTGCAGACCTACAACCAGCTTTTCGAAGAGAACCCTATCAACGCTTCAGGTGTGGATGCTAAGGCT
ATCCTCTCTGCTAGGCTCTCTAAGTCAAGAAGGCTTGAGAACCTCATTGCTCAGCTCCCTGGTGAGAAGA
AGAACGGACTTTTCGGAAACTTGATCGCTCTCTCTCTCGGACTCACCCCTAACTTCAAGTCTAACTTCGA
TCTCGCTGAGGATGCAAAGCTCCAGCTCTCAAAGGATACCTACGATGATGATCTCGATAACCTCCTCGCT
CAGATCGGAGATCAGTACGCTGATTTGTTCCTCGCTGCTAAGAACCTCTCTGATGCTATCCTCCTCAGTG
ATATCCTCAGAGTGAACACCGAGATCACCAAGGCTCCACTCTCAGCTTCTATGATCAAGAGATACGATGA
GCACCACCAGGATCTCACACTTCTCAAGGCTCTTGTTAGACAGCAGCTCCCAGAGAAGTACAAAGAGATT
TTCTTCGATCAGTCTAAGAACGGATACGCTGGTTACATCGATGGTGGTGCATCTCAAGAAGAGTTCTACA
AGTTCATCAAGCCTATCCTCGAGAAGATGGATGGAACCGAGGAACTCCTCGTGAAGCTCAATAGAGAGGA
TCTTCTCAGAAAGCAGAGGACCTTCGATAACGGATCTATCCCTCATCAGATCCACCTCGGAGAGTTGCAC
GCTATCCTTAGAAGGCAAGAGGATTTCTACCCATTCCTCAAGGATAACAGGGAAAAGATTGAGAAGATTC
TCACCTTCAGAATCCCTTACTACGTGGGACCTCTCGCTAGAGGAAACTCAAGATTCGCTTGGATGACCAG
AAAGTCTGAGGAAACCATCACCCCTTGGAACTTCGAAGAGGTGGTGGATAAGGGTGCTAGTGCTCAGTCT
TTCATCGAGAGGATGACCAACTTCGATAAGAACCTTCCAAACGAGAAGGTGCTCCCTAAGCACTCTTTGC
TCTACGAGTACTTCACCGTGTACAACGAGTTGACCAAGGTTAAGTACGTGACCGAGGGAATGAGGAAGCC
TGCTTTTTTGTCAGGTGAGCAAAAGAAGGCTATCGTTGATCTCTTGTTCAAGACCAACAGAAAGGTGACC
GTGAAGCAGCTCAAAGAGGATTACTTCAAGAAAATCGAGTGCTTCGATTCAGTTGAGATTTCTGGTGTTG
AGGATAGGTTCAACGCATCTCTCGGAACCTACCACGATCTCCTCAAGATCATTAAGGATAAGGATTTCTT
GGATAACGAGGAAAACGAGGATATCTTGGAGGATATCGTTCTTACCCTCACCCTCTTTGAAGATAGAGAG
ATGATTGAAGAAAGGCTCAAGACCTACGCTCATCTCTTCGATGATAAGGTGATGAAGCAGTTGAAGAGAA
GAAGATACACTGGTTGGGGAAGGCTCTCAAGAAAGCTCATTAACGGAATCAGGGATAAGCAGTCTGGAAA
GACAATCCTTGATTTCCTCAAGTCTGATGGATTCGCTAACAGAAACTTCATGCAGCTCATCCACGATGAT
TCTCTCACCTTTAAAGAGGATATCCAGAAGGCTCAGGTTTCAGGACAGGGTGATAGTCTCCATGAGCATA
TCGCTAACCTCGCTGGATCTCCTGCAATCAAGAAGGGAATCCTCCAGACTGTGAAGGTTGTGGATGAGTT
GGTGAAGGTGATGGGAAGGCATAAGCCTGAGAACATCGTGATCGAAATGGCTAGAGAGAACCAGACCACT
CAGAAGGGACAGAAGAACTCTAGGGAAAGGATGAAGAGGATCGAGGAAGGTATCAAAGAGCTTGGATCTC
AGATCCTCAAAGAGCACCCTGTTGAGAACACTCAGCTCCAGAATGAGAAGCTCTACCTCTACTACCTCCA
GAACGGAAGGGATATGTATGTGGATCAAGAGTTGGATATCAACAGGCTCTCTGATTACGATGTTGATGCT
ATCGTGCCACAGTCATTCTTGAAGGATGATTCTATCGATAACAAGGTGCTCACCAGGTCTGATAAGAACA
GGGGTAAGAGTGATAACGTGCCAAGTGAAGAGGTTGTGAAGAAAATGAAGAACTATTGGAGGCAGCTCCT
CAACGCTAAGCTCATCACTCAGAGAAAGTTCGATAACTTGACTAAGGCTGAGAGGGGAGGACTCTCTGAA
TTGGATAAGGCAGGATTCATCAAGAGGCAGCTTGTGGAAACCAGGCAGATCACTAAGCACGTTGCACAGA
TCCTCGATTCTAGGATGAACACCAAGTACGATGAGAACGATAAGTTGATCAGGGAAGTGAAGGTTATCAC
CCTCAAGTCAAAGCTCGTGTCTGATTTCAGAAAGGATTTCCAATTCTACAAGGTGAGGGAAATCAACAAC
TACCACCACGCTCACGATGCTTACCTTAACGCTGTTGTTGGAACCGCTCTCATCAAGAAGTATCCTAAGC
TCGAGTCAGAGTTCGTGTACGGTGATTACAAGGTGTACGATGTGAGGAAGATGATCGCTAAGTCTGAGCA
AGAGATCGGAAAGGCTACCGCTAAGTATTTCTTCTACTCTAACATCATGAATTTCTTCAAGACCGAGATT
ACCCTCGCTAACGGTGAGATCAGAAAGAGGCCACTCATCGAGACAAACGGTGAAACAGGTGAGATCGTGT
GGGATAAGGGAAGGGATTTCGCTACCGTTAGAAAGGTGCTCTCTATGCCACAGGTGAACATCGTTAAGAA
AACCGAGGTGCAGACCGGTGGATTCTCTAAAGAGTCTATCCTCCCTAAGAGGAACTCTGATAAGCTCATT
GCTAGGAAGAAGGATTGGGACCCTAAGAAATACGGTGGTTTCGATTCTCCTACCGTGGCTTACTCTGTTC
TCGTTGTGGCTAAGGTTGAGAAGGGAAAGAGTAAGAAGCTCAAGTCTGTTAAGGAACTTCTCGGAATCAC
TATCATGGAAAGGTCATCTTTCGAGAAGAACCCAATCGATTTCCTCGAGGCTAAGGGATACAAAGAGGTT
AAGAAGGATCTCATCATCAAGCTCCCAAAGTACTCACTCTTCGAACTCGAGAACGGTAGAAAGAGGATGC
TCGCTTCTGCTGGTGAGCTTCAAAAGGGAAACGAGCTTGCTCTCCCATCTAAGTACGTTAACTTTCTTTA
CCTCGCTTCTCACTACGAGAAGTTGAAGGGATCTCCAGAAGATAACGAGCAGAAGCAACTTTTCGTTGAG
CAGCACAAGCACTACTTGGATGAGATCATCGAGCAGATCTCTGAGTTCTCTAAAAGGGTGATCCTCGCTG
ATGCAAACCTCGATAAGGTGTTGTCTGCTTACAACAAGCACAGAGATAAGCCTATCAGGGAACAGGCAGA
GAACATCATCCATCTCTTCACCCTTACCAACCTCGGTGCTCCTGCTGCTTTCAAGTACTTCGATACAACC
ATCGATAGGAAGAGATACACCTCTACCAAAGAAGTGCTCGATGCTACCCTCATCCATCAGTCTATCACTG
GACTCTACGAGACTAGGATCGATCTCTCACAGCTCGGTGGTGATTCAAGGGCTGATCCTAAGAAGAAGAG
GAAGGTTTGAGCTTTGAGACCACGAAGTGGCTCTTCAGTGGACGAAAGGGCCTCGTGATACGCCTATTTT
TATAGGTTAATGTCATGATAATAATGGTTTCTTAGACGTCAGGTGGCACTTTTCGGGGAAATGTGCGCGG
AACCCCTATTTGTTTATTTTTCTAAATACATTCAAATATGTATCCGCTCATGAGACAATAACCCTGATAA
ATGCTTCAATAATATTGAAAAAGGAAGAGTATGCGCTCACGCAACTGGTCCAGAACCTTGACCGAACGCA
GCGGTGGTAACGGCGCAGTGGCGGTTTTCATGGCTTGTTATGACTGTTTTTTTTTGGGGTACAGTCTATG
CCTCGGGCATCCAAGCAGCAAGCGCGTTACGCCGTGGGTCGATGTTTGATGTTATGGAGCAGCAACGATG
TTACGCAGCAGGGCAGTCGCCCTAAAACAAAGTTAAACATCATGAGGGAAGCGGTGATCGCCGAAGTATC
GACTCAACTATCAGAGGTAGTTGGCGTCATCGAGCGCCATCTCGAACCGACGTTGCTGGCCGTACATTTG
TACGGCTCCGCAGTGGATGGCGGCCTGAAGCCACACAGCGATATTGATTTGCTGGTTACGGTGACCGTAA
GGCTTGATGAAACAACGCGGCGAGCTTTGATCAACGACCTTTTGGAAACTTCGGCTTCCCCTGGAGAGAG
CGAGATTCTCCGCGCTGTAGAAGTCACCATTGTTGTGCACGACGACATCATTCCGTGGCGTTATCCAGCT
AAGCGCGAACTGCAATTTGGAGAATGGCAGCGCAATGACATTCTTGCAGGTATCTTCGAGCCAGCCACGA
TCGACATTGATCTGGCTATCTTGCTGACAAAAGCAAGAGAACATAGCGTTGCCTTGGTAGGTCCAGCGGC
GGAGGAACTCTTTGATCCGGTTCCTGAACAGGATCTATTTGAGGCGCTAAATGAAACCTTAACGCTATGG
AACTCGCCGCCCGACTGGGCTGGCGATGAGCGAAATGTAGTGCTTACGTTGTCCCGCATTTGGTACAGCG
CAGTAACCGGCAAAATCGCGCCGAAGGATGTCGCTGCCGACTGGGCAATGGAGCGCCTGCCGGCCCAGTA
TCAGCCCGTCATACTTGAAGCTAGACAGGCTTATCTTGGACAAGAAGAAGATCGCTTGGCCTCGCGCGCA
GATCAGTTGGAAGAATTTGTCCATTACGTAAAAGGCGAGATCACCAAGGTAGTCGGCAAATAACTGTCAG
ACCAAGTTTACTCATATATACTTTAGATTGATTTAAAACTTCATTTTTAATTTAAAAGGATCTAGGTGAA
GATCCTTTTTGATAATCTCATGACCAAAATCCCTTAACGTGAGTTTTCGTTCCACTGAGCGTCAGACCCC
GTAGAAAAGATCAAAGGATCTTCTTGAGATCCTTTTTTTCTGCGCGTAATCTGCTGCTTGCAAACAAAAA
AACCACCGCTACCAGCGGTGGTTTGTTTGCCGGATCAAGAGCTACCAACTCTTTTTCCGAAGGTAACTGG
CTTCAGCAGAGCGCAGATACCAAATACTGTTCTTCTAGTGTAGCCGTAGTTAGGCCACCACTTCAAGAAC
TCTGTAGCACCGCCTACATACCTCGCTCTGCTAATCCTGTTACCAGTGGCTGCTGCCAGTGGCGATAAGT
CGTGTCTTACCGGGTTGGACTCAAGACGATAGTTACCGGATAAGGCGCAGCGGTCGGGCTGAACGGGGGG
TTCGTGCACACAGCCCAGCTTGGAGCGAACGACCTACACCGAACTGAGATACCTACAGCGTGAGCTATGA
GAAAGCGCCACGCTTCCCGAAGGGAGAAAGGCGGACAGGTATCCGGTAAGCGGCAGGGTCGGAACAGGAG
AGCGCACGAGGGAGCTTCCAGGGGGAAACGCCTGGTATCTTTATAGTCCTGTCGGGTTTCGCCACCTCTG
ACTTGAGCGTCGATTTTTGTGATGCTCGTCAGGGGGGCGGAGCCTATGGAAAAACGCCAGCAACGCGGCC
TTTTTACGGTTCCTGGCCTTTTGCTGGCCTTTTGCTCACATGTTCTTTCCTGCGTTATCCCCTGATTCTG
TGGATAACCGTATTACCGCCTTTGAGTGAGCTGATACCGCTCGCCGCAGCCGAACGACCGAGCGCAGCGA
GTCAGTGAGCGAGGAAGCGGAAGAGCGCCCAATACGCAAACCGCCTCTCCCCGCGCGTTGGCCGATTCAT
TAATCACTCTGTGGTCTCAA
Features (pLannotate 1.2.2; 7 found; start..end, strand, type, name):
      1..4104    +  CDS            cas9: CAS9_STRP1 - Also known as csn1 From Streptococcus pyogenes serotype M1.
   4266..4370    +  promoter       AmpR promoter: bla
   4361..4441    -  CDS            int (fragment): INT2_ECOLX - Protein inferred from homology: Swiss-Prot protein existence level 3. Putative integrase believed to be involved in the insertion of antibiotic resistance genes into plasmids and transposons. From Escherichia coli.
   4529..4585    +  CDS            GmR (fragment): gentamycin acetyltransferase; aacC1; confers resistance to gentamycin
   4592..5380    +  CDS            aadA: S3AD_ECOLX - Experimental evidence at protein level: Swiss-Prot protein existence level 1. Mediates bacterial resistance to the antibiotics streptomycin and spectinomycin. From Escherichia coli.
   5554..6142    +  rep_origin     ori: high-copy-number ColE1/pMB1/pBR322/pUC origin of replication
   6325..6374    +  CDS            lacI (fragment): lac repressor; lacI; The lac repressor binds to the lac operator to inhibit transcription in E. coli. This inhibition can be relieved by adding lactose or isopropyl-β-D-thiogalactopyranoside (IPTG).
