[The description below was written by a language model from this plasmid's Addgene catalogue record, the feature table of its GenBank file and pLannotate feature annotations shown in this document.]
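Description:
pORFE0003 is a Golden Gate/MoClo-style level 0 part plasmid built in the pICH41308 backbone, carrying a plant codon-optimised, catalytically dead Cas9 from Streptococcus pyogenes as a "CDS1" coding-sequence module. It is a small circular plasmid of about 6.4 kb that is maintained in E. coli at high copy number through a ColE1/pUC-type origin. Selection is with spectinomycin, provided by an aadA aminoglycoside adenylyltransferase gene (which also confers streptomycin resistance) lying downstream of a bla-type AmpR promoter. The short integrase, gentamicin acetyltransferase and lacI fragments picked up by automated annotation appear to be backbone remnants rather than functional genes.

The roughly 4.1 kb insert encodes dCas9 with the D10A mutation in the RuvC domain and the H840A mutation in the HNH domain. Together these abolish endonuclease activity while preserving guide RNA-directed DNA binding. An SV40 large T antigen nuclear localisation signal is annotated just after the dCas9 coding region, consistent with a C-terminal NLS for nuclear targeting. The insert was cloned through BpiI sites that were destroyed in the process, and internal BsaI and BbsI (BpiI) sites were removed by site-directed mutagenesis, so the sequence is domesticated for Type IIS assembly.

No plant promoter or terminator is annotated. Although catalogued as a plant expression and CRISPR vector, the plasmid is therefore best seen as a building block that is combined with promoter, terminator and possibly fusion-domain modules to assemble full transcription units. The record does not specify downstream applications, but dCas9 modules of this kind are generally used for programmable DNA binding, such as transcriptional regulation.
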