Addgene plasmid #112072: pORFE0003
Purpose: AtDeadCAS9 D10A H840A module CDS1
Depositing lab: Christian Chevalier. Depositing organization: INRAE Centre de Recherche de Bordeaux.
Backbone
  Vector backbone: pICH41308
  Vector type: Plant Expression, CRISPR
Growth in bacteria
  Bacterial resistance: Spectinomycin, 50 μg/mL
  Growth temperature: 37°C
  Growth strain: DH5alpha
  Copy number: High Copy
Gene/Insert
  Gene/Insert name: AtDeadCAS9 D10A H840A
  Insert size (bp): 4140
  Mutation: Plant codon optimized dCas9 D10A S. pyogenes
  Cloning method: Restriction Enzyme; 5′ cloning site BpiI (destroyed during cloning); 3′ cloning site BpiI (destroyed during cloning)
  Sequencing primers: 5′ CGTTATCCCCTGATTCTGTGGATAAC; 3′ GTCTCATGAGCGGATACATATTTGAATG
Terms and licenses: Academic/Nonprofit Terms; Industry Terms: Not Available to Industry
Depositor comments: BsaI and BbsI sites have been removed from the sequence by site-directed mutagenesis.
How to cite: pORFE0003 was a gift from Christian Chevalier (Addgene plasmid # 112072 ; http://n2t.net/addgene:112072 ; RRID:Addgene_112072)
